Addgene plasmid #192680: LentiU6-mNeurog2 gRNA_1-MS2-Puro
Purpose: Lentiviral expression of sgRNA targeting mIL1RN promoter to activate mouse Neurog2 transcription
Depositing lab: Jeffrey Miner. Depositing organization: Washington University in Saint Louis. Publication: Comparative analysis of dCas9-VP64 variants and multiplexed guide RNAs mediating CRISPR activation. Omachi K, Miner JH. PLoS One. 2022 Jun 28;17(6):e0270008. doi: 10.1371/journal.pone.0270008. eCollection 2022. PubMed 35763517.
Backbone
  Vector backbone: pLenti
  Vector type: Mammalian Expression, Lentiviral, CRISPR
Growth in bacteria
  Bacterial resistance: Ampicillin, 100 μg/mL
  Growth temperature: 37°C
  Growth strain: NEB Stable
  Copy number: High Copy
Gene/Insert
  Gene/Insert name: Mouse Neurog2 activating gRNA #1
  gRNA/shRNA sequence: TGGTTCAGTGGCTGCGTGTC
  Species: M. musculus (mouse)
  Entrez Gene: Neurog2 (a.k.a. Atoh4, Math4A, bHLHa8, ngn-2, ngn2)
  Promoter: U6
  Cloning method: Restriction Enzyme; 5′ cloning site Unknown (unknown if destroyed); 3′ cloning site Unknown (unknown if destroyed)
Terms and licenses: Academic/Nonprofit Terms; Industry Terms: Not Available to Industry
How to cite: LentiU6-mNeurog2 gRNA_1-MS2-Puro was a gift from Jeffrey Miner (Addgene plasmid # 192680 ; http://n2t.net/addgene:192680 ; RRID:Addgene_192680)
