[The description below was written by a language model from this plasmid's Addgene catalogue record and pLannotate feature annotations shown in this document.]
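Description:
LentiU6-mNeurog2 gRNA_1-MS2-Puro is an 8,388 nt lentiviral transfer plasmid on a pLenti backbone that delivers a single guide RNA for CRISPR activation of the mouse Neurog2 gene. It is propagated in E. coli through a high-copy ColE1/pUC-type origin with ampicillin selection (AmpR under its own promoter). The backbone also retains an f1 origin, lac promoter/operator remnants, T7 and T3 promoters, and an SV40 origin and poly(A) signal. The viral portion has a third-generation, self-inactivating layout. An RSV promoter drives a truncated HIV-1 5' LTR, followed by the Ψ packaging signal with a partial gag sequence, the RRE for Rev-dependent export of the genomic RNA, a cPPT/CTS, WPRE, and a ΔU3 3' LTR that leaves the integrated provirus without LTR promoter activity.

The payload consists of two cassettes. A human U6 RNA polymerase III promoter transcribes the Neurog2-targeting spacer fused to a Streptococcus pyogenes Cas9 guide scaffold. Two MS2 stem loops interrupt this scaffold, which explains why the annotation shows it as fragments. These aptamers bind MS2 coat protein, so activator domains fused to that protein can be recruited alongside a dCas9 activator such as dCas9-VP64, as in SAM-type systems. Downstream, the EF-1α core promoter with its intron A drives puromycin N-acetyltransferase, allowing selection of transduced mammalian cells.

The catalogue purpose line says the guide targets the "mIL1RN promoter" to activate Neurog2. The insert name, gene entry and plasmid name all point to Neurog2, so this wording looks like a record inconsistency. The plasmid encodes no Cas9 or activator component, and these must be provided separately.
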