Features (pLannotate 1.2.2; 32 found; start..end, strand, type, name):
    132..158     +  CDS            Rev (fragment): human immunodeficiency virus 1 (HIV-1) Rev protein; rev; enhances nuclear export of unspliced and incompletely spliced viral mRNAs
    162..402     +  promoter       U6 promoter: RNA polymerase III promoter for human U6 snRNA
    449..467     +  misc_RNA       MS2 stem loop: stem loop that binds the bacteriophage MS2 coat protein
    478..514     +  misc_RNA       gRNA scaffold (fragment): guide RNA scaffold for the Streptococcus pyogenes CRISPR/Cas9 system
    519..537     +  misc_RNA       MS2 stem loop: stem loop that binds the bacteriophage MS2 coat protein
    548..567     +  misc_RNA       gRNA scaffold (fragment): guide RNA scaffold for the Streptococcus pyogenes CRISPR/Cas9 system
    628..745     +  misc_feature   cPPT/CTS: central polypurine tract and central termination sequence of HIV-1
    811..877     +  CDS            small t antigen (fragment): SV40 (simian virus 40) small t antigen
    903..1114    +  promoter       EF-1α core promoter: core promoter for human elongation factor EF-1α
   1115..2053    +  intron         EF-1α intron A: intron upstream of the start codon of human EF-1α
   2075..2674    +  CDS            PuroR (fragment): puromycin N-acetyltransferase; pac from Streptomyces; confers resistance to puromycin
   2690..3278    +  misc_feature   WPRE: woodchuck hepatitis virus posttranscriptional regulatory element
   3329..3348    +  misc_feature   cPPT/CTS (fragment): central polypurine tract and central termination sequence of HIV-1
   3350..3583    +  LTR            3' LTR (ΔU3): self-inactivating 3' long terminal repeat (LTR) from HIV-1
   3661..3782    +  polyA_signal   SV40 poly(A) signal: SV40 polyadenylation signal
   3822..3957    +  rep_origin     SV40 ori: SV40 origin of replication
   3978..3996    -  promoter       T7 promoter: promoter for bacteriophage T7 RNA polymerase
   4004..4159    +  CDS            lacZα (fragment): LacZα fragment of β-galactosidase; lacZ fragment
   4164..4592    +  rep_origin     f1 ori (sequence partly withheld): f1 bacteriophage origin of replication; arrow indicates direction of (+) strand synthesis
   4645..4749    +  promoter       AmpR promoter: bla
   4750..5610    +  CDS            AmpR: β-lactamase; bla; confers resistance to ampicillin, carbenicillin, and related antibiotics
   5781..6369    +  rep_origin     ori: high-copy-number ColE1/pMB1/pBR322/pUC origin of replication
   6552..6644    +  CDS            lacI (fragment): lac repressor; lacI; The lac repressor binds to the lac operator to inhibit transcription in E. coli. This inhibition can be relieved by adding lactose or isopropyl-β-D-thiogalactopyranoside (IPTG).
   6657..6678    +  protein_bind   CAP binding site: CAP binding activates transcription in the presence of cAMP. E. coli catabolite activator protein
   6693..6723    +  promoter       lac promoter: promoter for the E. coli lac operon
   6731..6747    +  protein_bind   lac operator: The lac repressor binds to the lac operator to inhibit transcription in E. coli. This inhibition can be relieved by adding lactose or isopropyl-β-D-thiogalactopyranoside (IPTG). lac repressor encoded by lacI
   6792..6810    +  promoter       T3 promoter: promoter for bacteriophage T3 RNA polymerase
   6838..7064    +  promoter       RSV promoter: Rous sarcoma virus enhancer/promoter
   7065..7245    +  LTR            5' LTR (truncated): truncated 5' long terminal repeat (LTR) from HIV-1
   7292..7417    +  misc_feature   HIV-1 Ψ: packaging signal of human immunodeficiency virus type 1
   7401..7764    +  CDS            HIV-1 gag (fragment): gag protein from human immunodeficiency virus 1; gag
   7910..8143    +  misc_feature   RRE: The Rev response element (RRE) of HIV-1 allows for Rev-dependent mRNA export from the nucleus to the cytoplasm.
>Addgene plasmid #192680 | LentiU6-mNeurog2 gRNA_1-MS2-Puro | addgene full sequence | sequence record 379906 | Addgene NGS Result
TAACAAATTGGCTGTGGTATATAAAATTATTCATAATGATAGTAGGAGGCTTGGTAGGTTTAAGAATAGT
TTTTGCTGTACTTTCTATAGTGAATAGAGTTAGGCAGGGATATTCACCATTATCGTTTCAGACCCACCTC
CCAACCCCGAGGGGACCCAGAGAGGGCCTATTTCCCATGATTCCTTCATATTTGCATATACGATACAAGG
CTGTTAGAGAGATAATTAGAATTAATTTGACTGTAAACACAAAGATATTAGTACAAAATACGTGACGTAG
AAAGTAATAATTTCTTGGGTAGTTTGCAGTTTTAAAATTATGTTTTAAAATGGACTATCATATGCTTACC
GTAACTTGAAAGTATTTCGATTTCTTGGCTTTATATATCTTGTGGAAAGGACGAAACACCGTGGTTCAGT
GGCTGCGTGTCGTTTTAGAGCTAGGCCAACATGAGGATCACCCATGTCTGCAGGGCCTAGCAAGTTAAAA
TAAGGCTAGTCCGTTATCAACTTGGCCAACATGAGGATCACCCATGTCTGCAGGGCCAAGTGGCACCGAG
TCGGTGCTTTTTTTGGATCCGCTTGGCGTAACTAGATCTTGAGACAAATGGCAGTATTCATCCACAATTT
TAAAAGAAAAGGGGGGATTGGGGGGTACAGTGCAGGGGAAAGAATAGTAGACATAATAGCAACAGACATA
CAAACTAAAGAATTACAAAAACAAATTACAAAAATTCAAAATTTTCGGGTTTATTACAGGGACAGCAGAG
ATCCACTTTGGCGCCGGCTCGAGGGGGCCCGGGTGCAAAGATGGATAAAGTTTTAAACAGAGAGGAATCT
TTGCAGCTAATGGACCTTCTAGGTCTTGAAAGGAGTGGGAATTGGCTCCGGTGCCCGTCAGTGGGCAGAG
CGCACATCGCCCACAGTCCCCGAGAAGTTGGGGGGAGGGGTCGGCAATTGATCCGGTGCCTAGAGAAGGT
GGCGCGGGGTAAACTGGGAAAGTGATGTCGTGTACTGGCTCCGCCTTTTTCCCGAGGGTGGGGGAGAACC
GTATATAAGTGCAGTAGTCGCCGTGAACGTTCTTTTTCGCAACGGGTTTGCCGCCAGAACACAGGTAAGT
GCCGTGTGTGGTTCCCGCGGGCCTGGCCTCTTTACGGGTTATGGCCCTTGCGTGCCTTGAATTACTTCCA
CCTGGCTGCAGTACGTGATTCTTGATCCCGAGCTTCGGGTTGGAAGTGGGTGGGAGAGTTCGAGGCCTTG
CGCTTAAGGAGCCCCTTCGCCTCGTGCTTGAGTTGAGGCCTGGCCTGGGCGCTGGGGCCGCCGCGTGCGA
ATCTGGTGGCACCTTCGCGCCTGTCTCGCTGCTTTCGATAAGTCTCTAGCCATTTAAAATTTTTGATGAC
CTGCTGCGACGCTTTTTTTCTGGCAAGATAGTCTTGTAAATGCGGGCCAAGATCTGCACACTGGTATTTC
GGTTTTTGGGGCCGCGGGCGGCGACGGGGCCCGTGCGTCCCAGCGCACATGTTCGGCGAGGCGGGGCCTG
CGAGCGCGGCCACCGAGAATCGGACGGGGGTAGTCTCAAGCTGGCCGGCCTGCTCTGGTGCCTGGCCTCG
CGCCGCCGTGTATCGCCCCGCCCTGGGCGGCAAGGCTGGCCCGGTCGGCACCAGTTGCGTGAGCGGAAAG
ATGGCCGCTTCCCGGCCCTGCTGCAGGGAGCTCAAAATGGAGGACGCGGCGCTCGGGAGAGCGGGCGGGT
GAGTCACCCACACAAAGGAAAAGGGCCTTTCCGTCCTCAGCCGTCGCTTCATGTGACTCCACGGAGTACC
GGGCGCCGTCCAGGCACCTCGATTAGTTCTCGAGCTTTTGGAGTACGTCGTCTTTAGGTTGGGGGGAGGG
GTTTTATGCGATGGAGTTTCCCCACACTGAGTGGGTGGAGACTGAAGTTAGGCCAGCTTGGCACTTGATG
TAATTCTCCTTGGAATTTGCCCTTTTTGAGTTTGGATCTTGGTTCATTCTCAAGCCTCAGACAGTGGTTC
AAAGTTTTTTTCTTCCATTTCAGGTGTCGTGACGTACGGCCACCATGACCGAGTACAAGCCCACGGTGCG
CCTCGCCACCCGCGACGACGTCCCCAGGGCCGTACGCACCCTCGCCGCCGCGTTCGCCGACTACCCCGCC
ACGCGCCACACCGTCGATCCGGACCGCCACATCGAGCGGGTCACCGAGCTGCAAGAACTCTTCCTCACGC
GCGTCGGGCTCGACATCGGCAAGGTGTGGGTCGCGGACGACGGCGCCGCCGTGGCGGTCTGGACCACGCC
GGAGAGCGTCGAAGCGGGGGCGGTGTTCGCCGAGATCGGCCCGCGCATGGCCGAGTTGAGCGGTTCCCGG
CTGGCCGCGCAGCAACAGATGGAAGGCCTCCTGGCGCCGCACCGGCCCAAGGAGCCCGCGTGGTTCCTGG
CCACCGTCGGAGTCTCGCCCGACCACCAGGGCAAGGGTCTGGGCAGCGCCGTCGTGCTCCCCGGAGTGGA
GGCGGCCGAGCGCGCCGGGGTGCCCGCCTTCCTGGAGACCTCCGCGCCCCGCAACCTCCCCTTCTACGAG
CGGCTCGGCTTCACCGTCACCGCCGACGTCGAGGTGCCCGAAGGACCGCGCACCTGGTGCATGACCCGCA
AGCCCGGTGCCTGAACGCGTTAAGTCGACAATCAACCTCTGGATTACAAAATTTGTGAAAGATTGACTGG
TATTCTTAACTATGTTGCTCCTTTTACGCTATGTGGATACGCTGCTTTAATGCCTTTGTATCATGCTATT
GCTTCCCGTATGGCTTTCATTTTCTCCTCCTTGTATAAATCCTGGTTGCTGTCTCTTTATGAGGAGTTGT
GGCCCGTTGTCAGGCAACGTGGCGTGGTGTGCACTGTGTTTGCTGACGCAACCCCCACTGGTTGGGGCAT
TGCCACCACCTGTCAGCTCCTTTCCGGGACTTTCGCTTTCCCCCTCCCTATTGCCACGGCGGAACTCATC
GCCGCCTGCCTTGCCCGCTGCTGGACAGGGGCTCGGCTGTTGGGCACTGACAATTCCGTGGTGTTGTCGG
GGAAATCATCGTCCTTTCCTTGGCTGCTCGCCTGTGTTGCCACCTGGATTCTGCGCGGGACGTCCTTCTG
CTACGTCCCTTCGGCCCTCAATCCAGCGGACCTTCCTTCCCGCGGCCTGCTGCCGGCTCTGCGGCCTCTT
CCGCGTCTTCGCCTTCGCCCTCAGACGAGTCGGATCTCCCTTTGGGCCGCCTCCCCGCGTCGACTTTAAG
ACCAATGACTTACAAGGCAGCTGTAGATCTTAGCCACTTTTTAAAAGAAAAGGGGGGACTGGAAGGGCTA
ATTCACTCCCAACGAAGACAAGATCTGCTTTTTGCTTGTACTGGGTCTCTCTGGTTAGACCAGATCTGAG
CCTGGGAGCTCTCTGGCTAACTAGGGAACCCACTGCTTAAGCCTCAATAAAGCTTGCCTTGAGTGCTTCA
AGTAGTGTGTGCCCGTCTGTTGTGTGACTCTGGTAACTAGAGATCCCTCAGACCCTTTTAGTCAGTGTGG
AAAATCTCTAGCAGTACGTATAGTAGTTCATGTCATCTTATTATTCAGTATTTATAACTTGCAAAGAAAT
GAATATCAGAGAGTGAGAGGAACTTGTTTATTGCAGCTTATAATGGTTACAAATAAAGCAATAGCATCAC
AAATTTCACAAATAAAGCATTTTTTTCACTGCATTCTAGTTGTGGTTTGTCCAAACTCATCAATGTATCT
TATCATGTCTGGCTCTAGCTATCCCGCCCCTAACTCCGCCCATCCCGCCCCTAACTCCGCCCAGTTCCGC
CCATTCTCCGCCCCATGGCTGACTAATTTTTTTTATTTATGCAGAGGCCGAGGCCGCCTCGGCCTCTGAG
CTATTCCAGAAGTAGTGAGGAGGCTTTTTTGGAGGCCTAGGGACGTACCCAATTCGCCCTATAGTGAGTC
GTATTACGCGCGCTCACTGGCCGTCGTTTTACAACGTCGTGACTGGGAAAACCCTGGCGTTACCCAACTT
AATCGCCTTGCAGCACATCCCCCTTTCGCCAGCTGGCGTAATAGCGAAGAGGCCCGCACCGATCGCCCTT
CCCAACAGTTGCGCAGCCTGAATGGCGAATGGG
[124 nt withheld, positions 4164-4287]
C
[91 nt withheld, positions 4289-4379]
A
[49 nt withheld, positions 4381-4429]
CCTTTGACGTTGGAGTCCACGTTCTTT
[37 nt withheld, positions 4457-4493]
ACCCTATCTCGGTCTATTCTTTTGATTTATAAGGGATTTTGCCGATTTCGGCCTATTGGTTAAAAAATGA
GCTGATTTAACAAAAATTTAACGCGAATTTTAACAAAATATTAACGCTTACAATTTAGGTGGCACTTTTC
GGGGAAATGTGCGCGGAACCCCTATTTGTTTATTTTTCTAAATACATTCAAATATGTATCCGCTCATGAG
ACAATAACCCTGATAAATGCTTCAATAATATTGAAAAAGGAAGAGTATGAGTATTCAACATTTCCGTGTC
GCCCTTATTCCCTTTTTTGCGGCATTTTGCCTTCCTGTTTTTGCTCACCCAGAAACGCTGGTGAAAGTAA
AAGATGCTGAAGATCAGTTGGGTGCACGAGTGGGTTACATCGAACTGGATCTCAACAGCGGTAAGATCCT
TGAGAGTTTTCGCCCCGAAGAACGTTTTCCAATGATGAGCACTTTTAAAGTTCTGCTATGTGGCGCGGTA
TTATCCCGTATTGACGCCGGGCAAGAGCAACTCGGTCGCCGCATACACTATTCTCAGAATGACTTGGTTG
AGTACTCACCAGTCACAGAAAAGCATCTTACGGATGGCATGACAGTAAGAGAATTATGCAGTGCTGCCAT
AACCATGAGTGATAACACTGCGGCCAACTTACTTCTGACAACGATCGGAGGACCGAAGGAGCTAACCGCT
TTTTTGCACAACATGGGGGATCATGTAACTCGCCTTGATCGTTGGGAACCGGAGCTGAATGAAGCCATAC
CAAACGACGAGCGTGACACCACGATGCCTGTAGCAATGGCAACAACGTTGCGCAAACTATTAACTGGCGA
ACTACTTACTCTAGCTTCCCGGCAACAATTAATAGACTGGATGGAGGCGGATAAAGTTGCAGGACCACTT
CTGCGCTCGGCCCTTCCGGCTGGCTGGTTTATTGCTGATAAATCTGGAGCCGGTGAGCGTGGGTCTCGCG
GTATCATTGCAGCACTGGGGCCAGATGGTAAGCCCTCCCGTATCGTAGTTATCTACACGACGGGGAGTCA
GGCAACTATGGATGAACGAAATAGACAGATCGCTGAGATAGGTGCCTCACTGATTAAGCATTGGTAACTG
TCAGACCAAGTTTACTCATATATACTTTAGATTGATTTAAAACTTCATTTTTAATTTAAAAGGATCTAGG
TGAAGATCCTTTTTGATAATCTCATGACCAAAATCCCTTAACGTGAGTTTTCGTTCCACTGAGCGTCAGA
CCCCGTAGAAAAGATCAAAGGATCTTCTTGAGATCCTTTTTTTCTGCGCGTAATCTGCTGCTTGCAAACA
AAAAAACCACCGCTACCAGCGGTGGTTTGTTTGCCGGATCAAGAGCTACCAACTCTTTTTCCGAAGGTAA
CTGGCTTCAGCAGAGCGCAGATACCAAATACTGTTCTTCTAGTGTAGCCGTAGTTAGGCCACCACTTCAA
GAACTCTGTAGCACCGCCTACATACCTCGCTCTGCTAATCCTGTTACCAGTGGCTGCTGCCAGTGGCGAT
AAGTCGTGTCTTACCGGGTTGGACTCAAGACGATAGTTACCGGATAAGGCGCAGCGGTCGGGCTGAACGG
GGGGTTCGTGCACACAGCCCAGCTTGGAGCGAACGACCTACACCGAACTGAGATACCTACAGCGTGAGCT
ATGAGAAAGCGCCACGCTTCCCGAAGGGAGAAAGGCGGACAGGTATCCGGTAAGCGGCAGGGTCGGAACA
GGAGAGCGCACGAGGGAGCTTCCAGGGGGAAACGCCTGGTATCTTTATAGTCCTGTCGGGTTTCGCCACC
TCTGACTTGAGCGTCGATTTTTGTGATGCTCGTCAGGGGGGCGGAGCCTATGGAAAAACGCCAGCAACGC
GGCCTTTTTACGGTTCCTGGCCTTTTGCTGGCCTTTTGCTCACATGTTCTTTCCTGCGTTATCCCCTGAT
TCTGTGGATAACCGTATTACCGCCTTTGAGTGAGCTGATACCGCTCGCCGCAGCCGAACGACCGAGCGCA
GCGAGTCAGTGAGCGAGGAAGCGGAAGAGCGCCCAATACGCAAACCGCCTCTCCCCGCGCGTTGGCCGAT
TCATTAATGCAGCTGGCACGACAGGTTTCCCGACTGGAAAGCGGGCAGTGAGCGCAACGCAATTAATGTG
AGTTAGCTCACTCATTAGGCACCCCAGGCTTTACACTTTATGCTTCCGGCTCGTATGTTGTGTGGAATTG
TGAGCGGATAACAATTTCACACAGGAAACAGCTATGACCATGATTACGCCAAGCGCGCAATTAACCCTCA
CTAAAGGGAACAAAAGCTGGAGCTGCAAGCTTAATGTAGTCTTATGCAATACTCTTGTAGTCTTGCAACA
TGGTAACGATGAGTTAGCAACATGCCTTACAAGGAGAGAAAAAGCACCGTGCATGCCGATTGGTGGAAGT
AAGGTGGTACGATCGTGCCTTATTAGGAAGGCAACAGACGGGTCTGACATGGATTGGACGAACCACTGAA
TTGCCGCATTGCAGAGATATTGTATTTAAGTGCCTAGCTCGATACATAAACGGGTCTCTCTGGTTAGACC
AGATCTGAGCCTGGGAGCTCTCTGGCTAACTAGGGAACCCACTGCTTAAGCCTCAATAAAGCTTGCCTTG
AGTGCTTCAAGTAGTGTGTGCCCGTCTGTTGTGTGACTCTGGTAACTAGAGATCCCTCAGACCCTTTTAG
TCAGTGTGGAAAATCTCTAGCAGTGGCGCCCGAACAGGGACTTGAAAGCGAAAGGGAAACCAGAGGAGCT
CTCTCGACGCAGGACTCGGCTTGCTGAAGCGCGCACGGCAAGAGGCGAGGGGCGGCGACTGGTGAGTACG
CCAAAAATTTTGACTAGCGGAGGCTAGAAGGAGAGAGATGGGTGCGAGAGCGTCAGTATTAAGCGGGGGA
GAATTAGATCGCGATGGGAAAAAATTCGGTTAAGGCCAGGGGGAAAGAAAAAATATAAATTAAAACATAT
AGTATGGGCAAGCAGGGAGCTAGAACGATTCGCAGTTAATCCTGGCCTGTTAGAAACATCAGAAGGCTGT
AGACAAATACTGGGACAGCTACAACCATCCCTTCAGACAGGATCAGAAGAACTTAGATCATTATATAATA
CAGTAGCAACCCTCTATTGTGTGCATCAAAGGATAGAGATAAAAGACACCAAGGAAGCTTTAGACAAGAT
AGAGGAAGAGCAAAACAAAAGTAAGACCACCGCACAGCAAGCGGCCGCTGATCTTCAGACCTGGAGGAGG
AGATATGAGGGACAATTGGAGAAGTGAATTATATAAATATAAAGTAGTAAAAATTGAACCATTAGGAGTA
GCACCCACCAAGGCAAAGAGAAGAGTGGTGCAGAGAGAAAAAAGAGCAGTGGGAATAGGAGCTTTGTTCC
TTGGGTTCTTGGGAGCAGCAGGAAGCACTATGGGCGCAGCGTCAATGACGCTGACGGTACAGGCCAGACA
ATTATTGTCTGGTATAGTGCAGCAGCAGAACAATTTGCTGAGGGCTATTGAGGCGCAACAGCATCTGTTG
CAACTCACAGTCTGGGGCATCAAGCAGCTCCAGGCAAGAATCCTGGCTGTGGAAAGATACCTAAAGGATC
AACAGCTCCTGGGGATTTGGGGTTGCTCTGGAAAACTCATTTGCACCACTGCTGTGCCTTGGAATGCTAG
TTGGAGTAATAAATCTCTGGAACAGATTTGGAATCACACGACCTGGATGGAGTGGGACAGAGAAATTAAC
AATTACACAAGCTTAATACACTCCTTAATTGAAGAATCGCAAAACCAGCAAGAAAAGAATGAACAAGAAT
TATTGGAATTAGATAAATGGGCAAGTTTGTGGAATTGGTTTAACA
