>Addgene plasmid #192680 | LentiU6-mNeurog2 gRNA_1-MS2-Puro | depositor partial sequence | sequence record 373404 | Backbone without sgRNA sequence
TAACAAATTGGCTGTGGTATATAAAATTATTCATAATGATAGTAGGAGGCTTGGTAGGTTTAAGAATAGT
TTTTGCTGTACTTTCTATAGTGAATAGAGTTAGGCAGGGATATTCACCATTATCGTTTCAGACCCACCTC
CCAACCCCGAGGGGACCCAGAGAGGGCCTATTTCCCATGATTCCTTCATATTTGCATATACGATACAAGG
CTGTTAGAGAGATAATTAGAATTAATTTGACTGTAAACACAAAGATATTAGTACAAAATACGTGACGTAG
AAAGTAATAATTTCTTGGGTAGTTTGCAGTTTTAAAATTATGTTTTAAAATGGACTATCATATGCTTACC
GTAACTTGAAAGTATTTCGATTTCTTGGCTTTATATATCTTGTGGAAAGGACGAAACACCGNNNNNNNNN
NNNNNNNNNNNGTTTTAGAGCTAGGCCAACATGAGGATCACCCATGTCTGCAGGGCCTAGCAAGTTAAAA
TAAGGCTAGTCCGTTATCAACTTGGCCAACATGAGGATCACCCATGTCTGCAGGGCCAAGTGGCACCGAG
TCGGTGCTTTTTTTGGATCCGCTTGGCGTAACTAGATCTTGAGACAAATGGCAGTATTCATCCACAATTT
TAAAAGAAAAGGGGGGATTGGGGGGTACAGTGCAGGGGAAAGAATAGTAGACATAATAGCAACAGACATA
CAAACTAAAGAATTACAAAAACAAATTACAAAAATTCAAAATTTTCGGGTTTATTACAGGGACAGCAGAG
ATCCACTTTGGCGCCGGCTCGAGGGGGCCCGGGTGCAAAGATGGATAAAGTTTTAAACAGAGAGGAATCT
TTGCAGCTAATGGACCTTCTAGGTCTTGAAAGGAGTGGGAATTGGCTCCGGTGCCCGTCAGTGGGCAGAG
CGCACATCGCCCACAGTCCCCGAGAAGTTGGGGGGAGGGGTCGGCAATTGATCCGGTGCCTAGAGAAGGT
GGCGCGGGGTAAACTGGGAAAGTGATGTCGTGTACTGGCTCCGCCTTTTTCCCGAGGGTGGGGGAGAACC
GTATATAAGTGCAGTAGTCGCCGTGAACGTTCTTTTTCGCAACGGGTTTGCCGCCAGAACACAGGTAAGT
GCCGTGTGTGGTTCCCGCGGGCCTGGCCTCTTTACGGGTTATGGCCCTTGCGTGCCTTGAATTACTTCCA
CCTGGCTGCAGTACGTGATTCTTGATCCCGAGCTTCGGGTTGGAAGTGGGTGGGAGAGTTCGAGGCCTTG
CGCTTAAGGAGCCCCTTCGCCTCGTGCTTGAGTTGAGGCCTGGCCTGGGCGCTGGGGCCGCCGCGTGCGA
ATCTGGTGGCACCTTCGCGCCTGTCTCGCTGCTTTCGATAAGTCTCTAGCCATTTAAAATTTTTGATGAC
CTGCTGCGACGCTTTTTTTCTGGCAAGATAGTCTTGTAAATGCGGGCCAAGATCTGCACACTGGTATTTC
GGTTTTTGGGGCCGCGGGCGGCGACGGGGCCCGTGCGTCCCAGCGCACATGTTCGGCGAGGCGGGGCCTG
CGAGCGCGGCCACCGAGAATCGGACGGGGGTAGTCTCAAGCTGGCCGGCCTGCTCTGGTGCCTGGCCTCG
CGCCGCCGTGTATCGCCCCGCCCTGGGCGGCAAGGCTGGCCCGGTCGGCACCAGTTGCGTGAGCGGAAAG
ATGGCCGCTTCCCGGCCCTGCTGCAGGGAGCTCAAAATGGAGGACGCGGCGCTCGGGAGAGCGGGCGGGT
GAGTCACCCACACAAAGGAAAAGGGCCTTTCCGTCCTCAGCCGTCGCTTCATGTGACTCCACGGAGTACC
GGGCGCCGTCCAGGCACCTCGATTAGTTCTCGAGCTTTTGGAGTACGTCGTCTTTAGGTTGGGGGGAGGG
GTTTTATGCGATGGAGTTTCCCCACACTGAGTGGGTGGAGACTGAAGTTAGGCCAGCTTGGCACTTGATG
TAATTCTCCTTGGAATTTGCCCTTTTTGAGTTTGGATCTTGGTTCATTCTCAAGCCTCAGACAGTGGTTC
AAAGTTTTTTTCTTCCATTTCAGGTGTCGTGACGTACGGCCACCATGACCGAGTACAAGCCCACGGTGCG
CCTCGCCACCCGCGACGACGTCCCCAGGGCCGTACGCACCCTCGCCGCCGCGTTCGCCGACTACCCCGCC
ACGCGCCACACCGTCGATCCGGACCGCCACATCGAGCGGGTCACCGAGCTGCAAGAACTCTTCCTCACGC
GCGTCGGGCTCGACATCGGCAAGGTGTGGGTCGCGGACGACGGCGCCGCCGTGGCGGTCTGGACCACGCC
GGAGAGCGTCGAAGCGGGGGCGGTGTTCGCCGAGATCGGCCCGCGCATGGCCGAGTTGAGCGGTTCCCGG
CTGGCCGCGCAGCAACAGATGGAAGGCCTCCTGGCGCCGCACCGGCCCAAGGAGCCCGCGTGGTTCCTGG
CCACCGTCGGAGTCTCGCCCGACCACCAGGGCAAGGGTCTGGGCAGCGCCGTCGTGCTCCCCGGAGTGGA
GGCGGCCGAGCGCGCCGGGGTGCCCGCCTTCCTGGAGACCTCCGCGCCCCGCAACCTCCCCTTCTACGAG
CGGCTCGGCTTCACCGTCACCGCCGACGTCGAGGTGCCCGAAGGACCGCGCACCTGGTGCATGACCCGCA
AGCCCGGTGCCTGAACGCGTTAAGTCGACAATCAACCTCTGGATTACAAAATTTGTGAAAGATTGACTGG
TATTCTTAACTATGTTGCTCCTTTTACGCTATGTGGATACGCTGCTTTAATGCCTTTGTATCATGCTATT
GCTTCCCGTATGGCTTTCATTTTCTCCTCCTTGTATAAATCCTGGTTGCTGTCTCTTTATGAGGAGTTGT
GGCCCGTTGTCAGGCAACGTGGCGTGGTGTGCACTGTGTTTGCTGACGCAACCCCCACTGGTTGGGGCAT
TGCCACCACCTGTCAGCTCCTTTCCGGGACTTTCGCTTTCCCCCTCCCTATTGCCACGGCGGAACTCATC
GCCGCCTGCCTTGCCCGCTGCTGGACAGGGGCTCGGCTGTTGGGCACTGACAATTCCGTGGTGTTGTCGG
GGAAATCATCGTCCTTTCCTTGGCTGCTCGCCTGTGTTGCCACCTGGATTCTGCGCGGGACGTCCTTCTG
CTACGTCCCTTCGGCCCTCAATCCAGCGGACCTTCCTTCCCGCGGCCTGCTGCCGGCTCTGCGGCCTCTT
CCGCGTCTTCGCCTTCGCCCTCAGACGAGTCGGATCTCCCTTTGGGCCGCCTCCCCGCGTCGACTTTAAG
ACCAATGACTTACAAGGCAGCTGTAGATCTTAGCCACTTTTTAAAAGAAAAGGGGGGACTGGAAGGGCTA
ATTCACTCCCAACGAAGACAAGATCTGCTTTTTGCTTGTACTGGGTCTCTCTGGTTAGACCAGATCTGAG
CCTGGGAGCTCTCTGGCTAACTAGGGAACCCACTGCTTAAGCCTCAATAAAGCTTGCCTTGAGTGCTTCA
AGTAGTGTGTGCCCGTCTGTTGTGTGACTCTGGTAACTAGAGATCCCTCAGACCCTTTTAGTCAGTGTGG
AAAATCTCTAGCAGTACGTATAGTAGTTCATGTCATCTTATTATTCAGTATTTATAACTTGCAAAGAAAT
GAATATCAGAGAGTGAGAGGAACTTGTTTATTGCAGCTTATAATGGTTACAAATAAAGCAATAGCATCAC
AAATTTCACAAATAAAGCATTTTTTTCACTGCATTCTAGTTGTGGTTTGTCCAAACTCATCAATGTATCT
TATCATGTCTGGCTCTAGCTATCCCGCCCCTAACTCCGCCCATCCCGCCCCTAACTCCGCCCAGTTCCGC
CCATTCTCCGCCCCATGGCTGACTAATTTTTTTTATTTATGCAGAGGCCGAGGCCGCCTCGGCCTCTGAG
CTATTCCAGAAGTAGTGAGGAGGCTTTTTTGGAGGCCTAGGGACGTACCCAATTCGCCCTATAGTGAGTC
GTATTACGCGCGCTCACTGGCCGTCGTTTTACAACGTCGTGACTGGGAAAACCCTGGCGTTACCCAACTT
AATCGCCTTGCAGCACATCCCCCTTTCGCCAGCTGGCGTAATAGCGAAGAGGCCCGCACCGATCGCCCTT
CCCAACAGTTGCGCAGCCTGAATGGCGAATGGG
[124 nt withheld, positions 4164-4287]
C
[91 nt withheld, positions 4289-4379]
A
[49 nt withheld, positions 4381-4429]
CCTTTGACGTTGGAGTCCACGTTCTTT
[37 nt withheld, positions 4457-4493]
ACCCTATCTCGGTCTATTCTTTTGATTTATAAGGGATTTTGCCGATTTCGGCCTATTGGTTAAAAAATGA
GCTGATTTAACAAAAATTTAACGCGAATTTTAACAAAATATTAACGCTTACAATTTAGGTGGCACTTTTC
GGGGAAATGTGCGCGGAACCCCTATTTGTTTATTTTTCTAAATACATTCAAATATGTATCCGCTCATGAG
ACAATAACCCTGATAAATGCTTCAATAATATTGAAAAAGGAAGAGTATGAGTATTCAACATTTCCGTGTC
GCCCTTATTCCCTTTTTTGCGGCATTTTGCCTTCCTGTTTTTGCTCACCCAGAAACGCTGGTGAAAGTAA
AAGATGCTGAAGATCAGTTGGGTGCACGAGTGGGTTACATCGAACTGGATCTCAACAGCGGTAAGATCCT
TGAGAGTTTTCGCCCCGAAGAACGTTTTCCAATGATGAGCACTTTTAAAGTTCTGCTATGTGGCGCGGTA
TTATCCCGTATTGACGCCGGGCAAGAGCAACTCGGTCGCCGCATACACTATTCTCAGAATGACTTGGTTG
AGTACTCACCAGTCACAGAAAAGCATCTTACGGATGGCATGACAGTAAGAGAATTATGCAGTGCTGCCAT
AACCATGAGTGATAACACTGCGGCCAACTTACTTCTGACAACGATCGGAGGACCGAAGGAGCTAACCGCT
TTTTTGCACAACATGGGGGATCATGTAACTCGCCTTGATCGTTGGGAACCGGAGCTGAATGAAGCCATAC
CAAACGACGAGCGTGACACCACGATGCCTGTAGCAATGGCAACAACGTTGCGCAAACTATTAACTGGCGA
ACTACTTACTCTAGCTTCCCGGCAACAATTAATAGACTGGATGGAGGCGGATAAAGTTGCAGGACCACTT
CTGCGCTCGGCCCTTCCGGCTGGCTGGTTTATTGCTGATAAATCTGGAGCCGGTGAGCGTGGGTCTCGCG
GTATCATTGCAGCACTGGGGCCAGATGGTAAGCCCTCCCGTATCGTAGTTATCTACACGACGGGGAGTCA
GGCAACTATGGATGAACGAAATAGACAGATCGCTGAGATAGGTGCCTCACTGATTAAGCATTGGTAACTG
TCAGACCAAGTTTACTCATATATACTTTAGATTGATTTAAAACTTCATTTTTAATTTAAAAGGATCTAGG
TGAAGATCCTTTTTGATAATCTCATGACCAAAATCCCTTAACGTGAGTTTTCGTTCCACTGAGCGTCAGA
CCCCGTAGAAAAGATCAAAGGATCTTCTTGAGATCCTTTTTTTCTGCGCGTAATCTGCTGCTTGCAAACA
AAAAAACCACCGCTACCAGCGGTGGTTTGTTTGCCGGATCAAGAGCTACCAACTCTTTTTCCGAAGGTAA
CTGGCTTCAGCAGAGCGCAGATACCAAATACTGTTCTTCTAGTGTAGCCGTAGTTAGGCCACCACTTCAA
GAACTCTGTAGCACCGCCTACATACCTCGCTCTGCTAATCCTGTTACCAGTGGCTGCTGCCAGTGGCGAT
AAGTCGTGTCTTACCGGGTTGGACTCAAGACGATAGTTACCGGATAAGGCGCAGCGGTCGGGCTGAACGG
GGGGTTCGTGCACACAGCCCAGCTTGGAGCGAACGACCTACACCGAACTGAGATACCTACAGCGTGAGCT
ATGAGAAAGCGCCACGCTTCCCGAAGGGAGAAAGGCGGACAGGTATCCGGTAAGCGGCAGGGTCGGAACA
GGAGAGCGCACGAGGGAGCTTCCAGGGGGAAACGCCTGGTATCTTTATAGTCCTGTCGGGTTTCGCCACC
TCTGACTTGAGCGTCGATTTTTGTGATGCTCGTCAGGGGGGCGGAGCCTATGGAAAAACGCCAGCAACGC
GGCCTTTTTACGGTTCCTGGCCTTTTGCTGGCCTTTTGCTCACATGTTCTTTCCTGCGTTATCCCCTGAT
TCTGTGGATAACCGTATTACCGCCTTTGAGTGAGCTGATACCGCTCGCCGCAGCCGAACGACCGAGCGCA
GCGAGTCAGTGAGCGAGGAAGCGGAAGAGCGCCCAATACGCAAACCGCCTCTCCCCGCGCGTTGGCCGAT
TCATTAATGCAGCTGGCACGACAGGTTTCCCGACTGGAAAGCGGGCAGTGAGCGCAACGCAATTAATGTG
AGTTAGCTCACTCATTAGGCACCCCAGGCTTTACACTTTATGCTTCCGGCTCGTATGTTGTGTGGAATTG
TGAGCGGATAACAATTTCACACAGGAAACAGCTATGACCATGATTACGCCAAGCGCGCAATTAACCCTCA
CTAAAGGGAACAAAAGCTGGAGCTGCAAGCTTAATGTAGTCTTATGCAATACTCTTGTAGTCTTGCAACA
TGGTAACGATGAGTTAGCAACATGCCTTACAAGGAGAGAAAAAGCACCGTGCATGCCGATTGGTGGAAGT
AAGGTGGTACGATCGTGCCTTATTAGGAAGGCAACAGACGGGTCTGACATGGATTGGACGAACCACTGAA
TTGCCGCATTGCAGAGATATTGTATTTAAGTGCCTAGCTCGATACATAAACGGGTCTCTCTGGTTAGACC
AGATCTGAGCCTGGGAGCTCTCTGGCTAACTAGGGAACCCACTGCTTAAGCCTCAATAAAGCTTGCCTTG
AGTGCTTCAAGTAGTGTGTGCCCGTCTGTTGTGTGACTCTGGTAACTAGAGATCCCTCAGACCCTTTTAG
TCAGTGTGGAAAATCTCTAGCAGTGGCGCCCGAACAGGGACTTGAAAGCGAAAGGGAAACCAGAGGAGCT
CTCTCGACGCAGGACTCGGCTTGCTGAAGCGCGCACGGCAAGAGGCGAGGGGCGGCGACTGGTGAGTACG
CCAAAAATTTTGACTAGCGGAGGCTAGAAGGAGAGAGATGGGTGCGAGAGCGTCAGTATTAAGCGGGGGA
GAATTAGATCGCGATGGGAAAAAATTCGGTTAAGGCCAGGGGGAAAGAAAAAATATAAATTAAAACATAT
AGTATGGGCAAGCAGGGAGCTAGAACGATTCGCAGTTAATCCTGGCCTGTTAGAAACATCAGAAGGCTGT
AGACAAATACTGGGACAGCTACAACCATCCCTTCAGACAGGATCAGAAGAACTTAGATCATTATATAATA
CAGTAGCAACCCTCTATTGTGTGCATCAAAGGATAGAGATAAAAGACACCAAGGAAGCTTTAGACAAGAT
AGAGGAAGAGCAAAACAAAAGTAAGACCACCGCACAGCAAGCGGCCGCTGATCTTCAGACCTGGAGGAGG
AGATATGAGGGACAATTGGAGAAGTGAATTATATAAATATAAAGTAGTAAAAATTGAACCATTAGGAGTA
GCACCCACCAAGGCAAAGAGAAGAGTGGTGCAGAGAGAAAAAAGAGCAGTGGGAATAGGAGCTTTGTTCC
TTGGGTTCTTGGGAGCAGCAGGAAGCACTATGGGCGCAGCGTCAATGACGCTGACGGTACAGGCCAGACA
ATTATTGTCTGGTATAGTGCAGCAGCAGAACAATTTGCTGAGGGCTATTGAGGCGCAACAGCATCTGTTG
CAACTCACAGTCTGGGGCATCAAGCAGCTCCAGGCAAGAATCCTGGCTGTGGAAAGATACCTAAAGGATC
AACAGCTCCTGGGGATTTGGGGTTGCTCTGGAAAACTCATTTGCACCACTGCTGTGCCTTGGAATGCTAG
TTGGAGTAATAAATCTCTGGAACAGATTTGGAATCACACGACCTGGATGGAGTGGGACAGAGAAATTAAC
AATTACACAAGCTTAATACACTCCTTAATTGAAGAATCGCAAAACCAGCAAGAAAAGAATGAACAAGAAT
TATTGGAATTAGATAAATGGGCAAGTTTGTGGAATTGGTTTAACA
